>Addgene plasmid #233415 | XZ392 SFFV-secNLuc-SGc(stem-1(3xMS2))cSG(tight)-ssSEAP | addgene full sequence | sequence record 467288 | Addgene NGS Result
AGTATCTGCTCCCTGCTTGTGTGTTGGAGGTCGCTGAGTAGTGCGCGAGCAAAATTTAAGCTACAACAAG
GCAAGGCTTGACCGACAATTGCCGATAAAATAAAAGATTTTATTTAGTCTCCAGAAAAAGGGGGGAATGA
AAGACCCCACCTGTAGGTTTGGCAAGCTAGCTGCAGTAACGCCATTTTGCAAGGCATGGAAAAATACCAA
ACCAAGAATAGAGAAGTTCAGATCAAGGGCGGGTACATGAAAATAGCTAACGTTGGGCCAAACAGGATAT
CTGCGGTGAGCAGTTTCGGCCCCGGCCCGGGGCCAAGAACAGATGGTCACCGCAGTTTCGGCCCCGGCCC
GAGGCCAAGAACAGATGGTCCCCAGATATGGCCCAACCCTCAGCAGTTTCTTAAGACCCATCAGATGTTT
CCAGGCTCCCCCAAGGACCTGAAATGACCCTGCGCCTTATTTGAATTAACCAATCAGCCTGCTTCTCGCT
TCTGTTCGCGCGCTTCTGCTTCCCGAGCTCTATAAAAGAGCTCACAACCCCTCACTCGGCGCGCCAGTCC
TCCGACAGACTGAGTCGCCCGGGAAGCTTCGCCACCATGAACTCCTTCTCCACAAGCGCCTTCGGTCCAG
TTGCCTTCTCCCTGGGCCTGCTCCTGGTGTTGCCTGCTGCCTTCCCTGCCCCAGTCTTCACACTCGAAGA
TTTCGTTGGGGACTGGCGACAGACAGCCGGCTACAACCTGGACCAAGTCCTTGAACAGGGAGGTGTGTCC
AGTTTGTTTCAGAATCTCGGGGTGTCCGTAACTCCGATCCAAAGGATTGTCCTGAGCGGTGAAAATGGGC
TGAAGATCGACATCCATGTCATCATCCCGTATGAAGGTCTGAGCGGCGACCAAATGGGCCAGATCGAAAA
AATTTTTAAGGTGGTGTACCCTGTGGATGATCATCACTTTAAGGTGATCCTGCACTATGGCACACTGGTA
ATCGACGGGGTTACGCCGAACATGATCGACTATTTCGGACGGCCGTATGAAGGCATCGCCGTGTTCGACG
GCAAAAAGATCACTGTAACAGGGACCCTGTGGAACGGCAACAAAATTATCGACGAGCGCCTGATCAACCC
CGACGGCTCCCTGCTGTTCCGAGTAACCATCAACGGAGTGACCGGCTGGCGGCTGTGCGAACGCATTCTG
GCGGACGCGTTGGAAGCCAGACACAAACAGAAAATTGTGGCTCCGGTGAAACAGACTTTGAATTTTGACC
TTCTGAAGCTGGCGGGAGACGTCGAGTCCAACCCCGGTCCCGGTACCGGATCCTCCGTTTAGGTGGGTGG
AATAGTAACGTACACCATCAGGGTACGTCTCAGACACCATCAGGGTCTGTCTGGTACAGCATCAGCGTAC
CATAGTATCCCACCTACCCAGACGACCGGTACTAGTGAGGCACGGCATAAGCAAAAGATCGTAGCCCCAG
TAAAGCAAACACTCAACTTCGATCTACTCAAACTCGCAGGTGATGTGGAATCTAATCCAGGACCCATGCT
GCTCCTGTTGCTGCTGCTGGGCCTGAGGCTACAGCTCTCCCTGGGCATCATCCCAGTTGAGGAGGAGAAC
CCGGACTTCTGGAACCGCGAGGCAGCCGAGGCCCTGGGTGCCGCCAAGAAGCTGCAGCCTGCACAGACAG
CCGCCAAGAACCTCATCATCTTCCTGGGCGATGGGATGGGGGTGTCTACGGTGACAGCTGCCAGGATTCT
AAAAGGGCAGAAGAAGGACAAACTGGGGCCTGAGATACCCCTGGCCATGGACCGCTTCCCATATGTGGCT
CTGTCCAAGACATACAATGTAGACAAACATGTGCCAGACAGTGGAGCCACAGCCACGGCCTACCTGTGCG
GGGTCAAGGGCAACTTCCAGACCATTGGCTTGAGTGCAGCCGCCCGCTTTAACCAGTGCAACACGACACG
CGGCAACGAGGTCATCTCCGTGATGAATCGGGCCAAGAAAGCAGGGAAGTCAGTGGGAGTGGTAACCACC
ACACGAGTGCAGCACGCCTCGCCAGCCGGCACCTACGCCCACACGGTGAACCGCAACTGGTACTCGGACG
CCGACGTGCCTGCCTCGGCCCGCCAGGAGGGGTGCCAGGACATCGCTACGCAGCTCATCTCCAACATGGA
CATTGACGTGATCCTAGGTGGAGGCCGAAAATACATGTTTCCCATGGGAACCCCAGACCCTGAGTACCCA
GATGACTACAGCCAAGGTGGGACCAGGCTGGACGGGAAGAATCTGGTGCAGGAATGGCTGGCGAAGCGCC
AGGGTGCCCGGTATGTGTGGAACCGCACTGAGCTCATGCAGGCTTCCCTGGACCCGTCTGTGACCCATCT
CATGGGTCTCTTTGAGCCTGGAGACATGAAATACGAGATCCACCGAGACTCCACACTGGACCCCTCCCTG
ATGGAGATGACAGAGGCTGCCCTGCGCCTGCTGAGCAGGAACCCCCGCGGCTTCTTCCTCTTCGTGGAGG
GTGGTCGCATCGACCATGGTCATCATGAAAGCAGGGCTTACCGGGCACTGACTGAGACGATCATGTTCGA
CGACGCCATTGAGAGGGCGGGCCAGCTCACCAGCGAGGAGGACACGCTGAGCCTCGTCACTGCCGACCAC
TCCCACGTCTTCTCCTTCGGAGGCTACCCCCTGCGAGGGAGCTCCATCTTCGGGCTGGCCCCTGGCAAGG
CCCGGGACAGGAAGGCCTACACGGTCCTCCTATACGGAAACGGTCCAGGCTATGTGCTCAAGGACGGCGC
TCGGCCGGATGTTACCGAGAGCGAGAGCGGGAGCCCCGAGTATCGGCAGCAGTCAGCAGTGCCCCTGGAC
GAAGAGACCCACGCAGGCGAGGACGTGGCGGTGTTCGCGCGCGGCCCGCAGGCGCACCTGGTTCACGGCG
TGCAGGAGCAGACCTTCATAGCGCACGTCATGGCCTTCGCCGCCTGCCTGGAGCCCTACACCGCCTGCGA
CCTGGCACCCCCCGCCGGCACCACCGACGCCGCGCACCCGGGTTAGGCCGGAGGGCCCGAACAAAAACTC
ATCTCAGAAGAGGATCTGAATAGCGCCGTCGACCATCATCATAATCATCATTGAGTTTAAACCCGCTGAT
CAGCCTCGACTGTGCCTTCTAGTTGCCAGCCATCTGTTGTTTGCCCCTCCCCCGTGCCTTCCTTGACCCT
GGAAGGTGCCACTCCCACTGTCCTTTCCTAATAAAATGAGGAAATTGCATCGCATTGTCTGAGTAGGTGT
CATTCTATTCTGGGGGGTGGGGTGGGGCAGGACAGCAAGGGGGAGGATTGGGAAGACAATAGCAGGCATG
CTGGGGATGCGGTGGGCTCTATGGAGATCTATCGATGTTCTGGGGATGCGGTGGGCTCTATGGCTTCTGA
GGCGGAAAGAACCAGCTGGGGCTCTAGGGGGTATCCCC
[124 nt withheld, positions 3469-3592]
C
[91 nt withheld, positions 3594-3684]
AGGGTGATGGTTCACGTACCTAGAAGTTCCTATTCCGAAGTTCCTATTCTCTAGAAAGTATAGGAACTTC
CTTGGCCAAAAAGCCTGAACTCACCGCGACGTCTGTCGAGAAGTTTCTGATCGAAAAGTTCGACAGCGTC
TCCGACCTGATGCAGCTCTCGGAGGGCGAAGAATCTCGTGCTTTCAGCTTCGATGTAGGAGGGCGTGGAT
ATGTCCTGCGGGTAAATAGCTGCGCCGATGGTTTCTACAAAGATCGTTATGTTTATCGGCACTTTGCATC
GGCCGCGCTCCCGATTCCGGAAGTGCTTGACATTGGGGAATTCAGCGAGAGCCTGACCTATTGCATCTCC
CGCCGTGCACAGGGTGTCACGTTGCAAGACCTGCCTGAAACCGAACTGCCCGCTGTTCTGCAGCCGGTCG
CGGAGGCCATGGATGCGATCGCTGCGGCCGATCTTAGCCAGACGAGCGGGTTCGGCCCATTCGGACCGCA
AGGAATCGGTCAATACACTACATGGCGTGATTTCATATGCGCGATTGCTGATCCCCATGTGTATCACTGG
CAAACTGTGATGGACGACACCGTCAGTGCGTCCGTCGCGCAGGCTCTCGATGAGCTGATGCTTTGGGCCG
AGGACTGCCCCGAAGTCCGGCACCTCGTGCACGCGGATTTCGGCTCCAACAATGTCCTGACGGACAATGG
CCGCATAACAGCGGTCATTGACTGGAGCGAGGCGATGTTCGGGGATTCCCAATACGAGGTCGCCAACATC
TTCTTCTGGAGGCCGTGGTTGGCTTGTATGGAGCAGCAGACGCGCTACTTCGAGCGGAGGCATCCGGAGC
TTGCAGGATCGCCGCGGCTCCGGGCGTATATGCTCCGCATTGGTCTTGACCAACTCTATCAGAGCTTGGT
TGACGGCAATTTCGATGATGCAGCTTGGGCGCAGGGTCGATGCGACGCAATCGTCCGATCCGGAGCCGGG
ACTGTCGGGCGTACACAAATCGCCCGCAGAAGCGCGGCCGTCTGGACCGATGGCTGTGTAGAAGTACTCG
CCGATAGTGGAAACCGACGCCCCAGCACTCGTCCGAGGGCAAAGGAATAGCACGTACTACGAGATTTCGA
TTCCACCGCCGCCTTCTATGAAAGGTTGGGCTTCGGAATCGTTTTCCGGGACGCCGGCTGGATGATCCTC
CAGCGCGGGGATCTCATGCTGGAGTTCTTCGCCCACCCCAACTTGTTTATTGCAGCTTATAATGGTTACA
AATAAAGCAATAGCATCACAAATTTCACAAATAAAGCATTTTTTTCACTGCATTCTAGTTGTGGTTTGTC
CAAACTCATCAATGTATCTTATCATGTCTGTATACCGTCGACCTCTAGCTAGAGCTTGGCGTAATCATGG
TCATAGCTGTTTCCTGTGTGAAATTGTTATCCGCTCACAATTCCACACAACATACGAGCCGGAAGCATAA
AGTGTAAAGCCTGGGGTGCCTAATGAGTGAGCTAACTCACATTAATTGCGTTGCGCTCACTGCCCGCTTT
CCAGTCGGGAAACCTGTCGTGCCAGCTGCATTAATGAATCGGCCAACGCGCGGGGAGAGGCGGTTTGCGT
ATTGGGCGCTCTTCCGCTTCCTCGCTCACTGACTCGCTGCGCTCGGTCGTTCGGCTGCGGCGAGCGGTAT
CAGCTCACTCAAAGGCGGTAATACGGTTATCCACAGAATCAGGGGATAACGCAGGAAAGAACATGTGAGC
AAAAGGCCAGCAAAAGGCCAGGAACCGTAAAAAGGCCGCGTTGCTGGCGTTTTTCCATAGGCTCCGCCCC
CCTGACGAGCATCACAAAAATCGACGCTCAAGTCAGAGGTGGCGAAACCCGACAGGACTATAAAGATACC
AGGCGTTTCCCCCTGGAAGCTCCCTCGTGCGCTCTCCTGTTCCGACCCTGCCGCTTACCGGATACCTGTC
CGCCTTTCTCCCTTCGGGAAGCGTGGCGCTTTCTCATAGCTCACGCTGTAGGTATCTCAGTTCGGTGTAG
GTCGTTCGCTCCAAGCTGGGCTGTGTGCACGAACCCCCCGTTCAGCCCGACCGCTGCGCCTTATCCGGTA
ACTATCGTCTTGAGTCCAACCCGGTAAGACACGACTTATCGCCACTGGCAGCAGCCACTGGTAACAGGAT
TAGCAGAGCGAGGTATGTAGGCGGTGCTACAGAGTTCTTGAAGTGGTGGCCTAACTACGGCTACACTAGA
AGAACAGTATTTGGTATCTGCGCTCTGCTGAAGCCAGTTACCTTCGGAAAAAGAGTTGGTAGCTCTTGAT
CCGGCAAACAAACCACCGCTGGTAGCGGTGGTTTTTTTGTTTGCAAGCAGCAGATTACGCGCAGAAAAAA
AGGATCTCAAGAAGATCCTTTGATCTTTTCTACGGGGTCTGACGCTCAGTGGAACGAAAACTCACGTTAA
GGGATTTTGGTCATGAGATTATCAAAAAGGATCTTCACCTAGATCCTTTTAAATTAAAAATGAAGTTTTA
AATCAATCTAAAGTATATATGAGTAAACTTGGTCTGACAGTTACCAATGCTTAATCAGTGAGGCACCTAT
CTCAGCGATCTGTCTATTTCGTTCATCCATAGTTGCCTGACTCCCCGTCGTGTAGATAACTACGATACGG
GAGGGCTTACCATCTGGCCCCAGTGCTGCAATGATACCGCGAGACCCACGCTCACCGGCTCCAGATTTAT
CAGCAATAAACCAGCCAGCCGGAAGGGCCGAGCGCAGAAGTGGTCCTGCAACTTTATCCGCCTCCATCCA
GTCTATTAATTGTTGCCGGGAAGCTAGAGTAAGTAGTTCGCCAGTTAATAGTTTGCGCAACGTTGTTGCC
ATTGCTACAGGCATCGTGGTGTCACGCTCGTCGTTTGGTATGGCTTCATTCAGCTCCGGTTCCCAACGAT
CAAGGCGAGTTACATGATCCCCCATGTTGTGCAAAAAAGCGGTTAGCTCCTTCGGTCCTCCGATCGTTGT
CAGAAGTAAGTTGGCCGCAGTGTTATCACTCATGGTTATGGCAGCACTGCATAATTCTCTTACTGTCATG
CCATCCGTAAGATGCTTTTCTGTGACTGGTGAGTACTCAACCAAGTCATTCTGAGAATAGTGTATGCGGC
GACCGAGTTGCTCTTGCCCGGCGTCAATACGGGATAATACCGCGCCACATAGCAGAACTTTAAAAGTGCT
CATCATTGGAAAACGTTCTTCGGGGCGAAAACTCTCAAGGATCTTACCGCTGTTGAGATCCAGTTCGATG
TAACCCACTCGTGCACCCAACTGATCTTCAGCATCTTTTACTTTCACCAGCGTTTCTGGGTGAGCAAAAA
CAGGAAGGCAAAATGCCGCAAAAAAGGGAATAAGGGCGACACGGAAATGTTGAATACTCATACTCTTCCT
TTTTCAATATTATTGAAGCATTTATCAGGGTTATTGTCTCATGAGCGGATACATATTTGAATGTATTTAG
AAAAATAAACAAATAGGGGTTCCGCGCACATTTCCCCGAAAAGTGCCACCTGACGTCGACGGATCGGGAG
ATCTCCCGATCCCCTATGGTGCACTCTCAGTACAATCTGCTCTGATGCCGCATAGTTAAGCC
Features (pLannotate 1.2.2; 21 found; start..end, strand, type, name):
    176..583     +  promoter       SFFV promoter: spleen focus-forming virus long terminal repeat (LTR) promoter
    597..683     +  CDS            IL6 (fragment): IL6_MUSPF - Experimental evidence at transcript level: Swiss-Prot protein existence level 2. Acts as an essential factor in bone homeostasis and on vessels directly or indirectly by induction of VEGF, resulting in increased angiogenesis activity and vascular permeability. Induces, through 'trans-signaling' and synergistically with IL1B and TNF, the production of VEGF. Involved in metabolic controls, is discharged into the bloodstream after muscle contraction increasing lipolysis and improving insulin resistance (By similarity). 'Trans-signaling' in central nervous system also regulates energy
    684..1193    +  CDS            Nluc: NanoLuc® luciferase human codon-optimized
   1236..1294    +  CDS            F2A (fragment): 2A peptide from foot-and-mouth disease virus polyprotein Eukaryotic ribosomes fail to insert a peptide bond between the Gly and Pro residues, yielding separate polypeptides.
   1536..3038    +  CDS            SEAP: secreted alkaline phosphatase from human placenta The natural enzyme has a C-terminal transmembrane sequence that is replaced by a GPI anchor.
   3160..3384    +  polyA_signal   bGH poly(A) signal: bovine growth hormone polyadenylation signal
   3400..3423    +  polyA_signal   bGH poly(A) signal (fragment): bovine growth hormone polyadenylation signal
   3427..3448    +  promoter       SV40 promoter (fragment): SV40 enhancer and early promoter
   3469..3702    +  rep_origin     f1 ori (fragment) (sequence partly withheld): f1 bacteriophage origin of replication; arrow indicates direction of (+) strand synthesis
   3707..3754    +  protein_bind   FRT: FLP-mediated recombination occurs in the 8-bp core sequence TCTAGAAA (Turan and Bode, 2011). FLP recombinase from the Saccharomyces cerevisiae 2μ plasmid
   3762..4784    +  CDS            HygR: aminoglycoside phosphotransferase from E. coli; aph(4)-Ia; confers resistance to hygromycin
   4794..4919    +  CDS            ble (fragment): BLE_KLEPN - Experimental evidence at protein level: Swiss-Prot protein existence level 1. Binding protein with a strong affinity to the bleomycin family of antibiotics. Binds to CL990; an antimitotic-antibiotic compound. From Klebsiella pneumoniae.
   4914..5035    +  polyA_signal   SV40 poly(A) signal: SV40 polyadenylation signal
   5108..5124    -  protein_bind   lac operator: The lac repressor binds to the lac operator to inhibit transcription in E. coli. This inhibition can be relieved by adding lactose or isopropyl-β-D-thiogalactopyranoside (IPTG). lac repressor encoded by lacI
   5132..5162    -  promoter       lac promoter: promoter for the E. coli lac operon
   5177..5198    -  protein_bind   CAP binding site: CAP binding activates transcription in the presence of cAMP. E. coli catabolite activator protein
   5211..5303    -  CDS            lacI (fragment): lac repressor; lacI; The lac repressor binds to the lac operator to inhibit transcription in E. coli. This inhibition can be relieved by adding lactose or isopropyl-β-D-thiogalactopyranoside (IPTG).
   5486..6074    -  rep_origin     ori: high-copy-number ColE1/pMB1/pBR322/pUC origin of replication
   6245..7105    -  CDS            AmpR: β-lactamase; bla; confers resistance to ampicillin, carbenicillin, and related antibiotics
   7106..7210    -  promoter       AmpR promoter: bla
   7269..5       -  misc_feature   bom (fragment) (across the origin): basis of mobility region from pBR322
