[The description below was written by a language model from this plasmid's Addgene catalogue record and pLannotate feature annotations shown in this document.]
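Description:
XZ392 SFFV-secNLuc-SGc(stem-1(3xMS2))cSG(tight)-ssSEAP is a 7.3 kb mammalian expression plasmid built on a Flp-In backbone, encoding a synthetic reporter RNA for the LIDAR post-transcriptional receptor system. It is maintained in E. coli through a high-copy ColE1/pUC-type origin and an ampicillin resistance gene (β-lactamase with its own promoter). A fragment of the f1 origin and remnants of the lac promoter/operator region are also annotated. The backbone carries an FRT site immediately upstream of a hygromycin resistance coding sequence followed by an SV40 polyadenylation signal. This is the usual Flp-In arrangement, in which FLP-mediated recombination into a genomic FRT landing site places the otherwise promoterless HygR gene under a resident promoter, allowing selection of single-copy integrants. The plasmid can equally be used by transient transfection.

The payload is a single transcript driven by the spleen focus-forming virus (SFFV) LTR promoter and terminated by the bovine growth hormone polyadenylation signal. It begins with a short IL-6-derived segment, positioned as a signal peptide, fused to human codon-optimized NanoLuc, giving a secreted luciferase that the record designates as the marker. A partial F2A peptide follows, then an unannotated stretch of roughly 240 nt, and finally secreted alkaline phosphatase (SEAP), designated as the output. From the construct name, the intervening region presumably holds the "stem-1" element with three MS2 hairpins, which are binding sites for MS2 coat protein fusions. However, the feature table does not annotate it, and the record does not explain the "SGc/cSG(tight)" elements or how SEAP production is gated. Both reporters are secreted, so they should be assayable from culture medium.
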