Addgene plasmid #233415: XZ392 SFFV-secNLuc-SGc(stem-1(3xMS2))cSG(tight)-ssSEAP
Purpose: LIDAR reporter RNA; secreted NanoLuc Luciferase as marker, SEAP as output
Depositing lab: Xiaojing Gao. Depositing organization: Stanford University. Publication: Post-transcriptional modular synthetic receptors. Zhang X, Mille-Fragoso LS, Kaseniit KE, Lee AP, Zhang M, Call CC, Hu Y, Xie Y, Gao XJ. Nat Chem Biol. 2025 Mar 28. doi: 10.1038/s41589-025-01872-w. PubMed 40155716.
Backbone
  Vector backbone: FLP-IN
  Vector type: Mammalian Expression
Growth in bacteria
  Bacterial resistance: Ampicillin, 100 μg/mL
  Growth temperature: 37°C
  Growth strain: DH5alpha
  Copy number: High Copy
Gene/Insert
  Gene/Insert name: secNLuc-SGc(stem-1(3xMS2))cSG(tight)-ssSEAP
  Species: Synthetic
  Mutation: WT
  Promoter: SFFV
  Cloning method: Gibson Cloning
Terms and licenses: Academic/Nonprofit Terms; Industry Terms: Not Available to Industry
Depositor comments: https://benchling.com/s/seq-NCmc96wUNdMKjd6ItnWd?m=slm-jPBiTguyZ1yWNwp50hJ8 for annotated sequence file. Please visit https://doi.org/10.1101/2024.05.03.592453 for bioRxiv preprint.
How to cite: XZ392 SFFV-secNLuc-SGc(stem-1(3xMS2))cSG(tight)-ssSEAP was a gift from Xiaojing Gao (Addgene plasmid # 233415 ; http://n2t.net/addgene:233415 ; RRID:Addgene_233415)
